Addgene plasmid #83484: p2CT-His-MBP-Lbu_C2c2_R1048A_H1053A
Purpose: Bacterial expression of L. buccalis C2c2 CRISPR effector (HEPN nuclease 2 inactive mutant).
Depositing lab: Jennifer Doudna. Depositing organization: University of California, Berkeley. Publication: Two distinct RNase activities of CRISPR-C2c2 enable guide-RNA processing and RNA detection. East-Seletsky A, O'Connell MR, Knight SC, Burstein D, Cate JH, Tjian R, Doudna JA. Nature. 2016 Sep 26. doi: 10.1038/nature19802. PubMed 27669025.
Backbone
  Vector backbone: p2CT
  Backbone size w/o insert (bp): 5960
  Total vector size (bp): 9437
  Vector type: Bacterial Expression, CRISPR
Growth in bacteria
  Bacterial resistance: Ampicillin, 100 μg/mL
  Growth temperature: 37°C
  Growth strain: DH5alpha
  Copy number: Unknown
Gene/Insert
  Gene/Insert name: Lbu_C2c2_R1048A_H1053A (alt name: LbuCas13a)
  Species: Leptotrichia buccalis
  Insert size (bp): 3477
  Mutation: R1048A, H1053A
  GenBank ID: GI_506250229
  Tag / fusion protein: His6-MBP (N terminal on insert)
  Cloning method: Ligation Independent Cloning
  Sequencing primers: 5′ MBP forward
Terms and licenses: Academic/Nonprofit Terms; Industry Terms: Not Available to Industry
Depositor comments: Codon optimized for E. Coli expression. His-MBP fusion tag can be removed with TEV protease.
How to cite: p2CT-His-MBP-Lbu_C2c2_R1048A_H1053A was a gift from Jennifer Doudna (Addgene plasmid # 83484 ; http://n2t.net/addgene:83484 ; RRID:Addgene_83484)
