[The description below was written by a language model from this plasmid's Addgene catalogue record and pLannotate feature annotations shown in this document.]
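Description:
p2CT-His-MBP-Lbu_C2c2_R1048A_H1053A is a 9.4 kb bacterial expression plasmid for producing a catalytically impaired form of the Leptotrichia buccalis type VI CRISPR effector C2c2 (now called Cas13a) in E. coli. It is built on the p2CT backbone, a pBR322-derived vector that carries a ColE1/pMB1-type origin together with the bom mobility region and the rop gene, which tends to restrain copy number; the catalogue lists copy number as unknown. Selection is by ampicillin through the bla gene and its own promoter. The annotated tetracycline-resistance sequences are only fragments flanking the expression cassette, along with the tet promoter, so they appear to be remnants of the parental backbone rather than a usable marker.

The expression cassette is driven by a T7 promoter with a phage T7 gene 10 ribosome binding site and ends at a T7 terminator, so it needs a host that supplies T7 RNA polymerase. No lac operator or lacI gene is annotated. The open reading frame encodes an N-terminal 6xHis tag, a signal-sequence-less maltose binding protein that stays cytosolic and aids solubility, a TEV protease site, and then the 3,477 bp Cas13a coding sequence, which was codon optimized for E. coli and inserted by ligation independent cloning. The His tag allows affinity purification, and the depositor notes that TEV cleavage removes the His-MBP tag. The R1048A and H1053A substitutions inactivate the second HEPN nuclease motif. The protein is therefore suited to use as a nuclease-deficient control or as a means of separating the enzyme's RNase activities in studies of guide-RNA processing and RNA detection. A short fragment annotated as a SET1 solubility tag lies downstream of the insert, and the record does not indicate that it forms part of the expressed protein.
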