Features (pLannotate 1.2.2; 17 found; start..end, strand, type, name):
    104..208     +  promoter       AmpR promoter: bla
    209..1069    +  CDS            AmpR: β-lactamase; bla; confers resistance to ampicillin, carbenicillin, and related antibiotics
   1240..1828    +  rep_origin     ori: high-copy-number ColE1/pMB1/pBR322/pUC origin of replication
   2014..2156    -  misc_feature   bom: basis of mobility region from pBR322
   2258..2449    -  CDS            rop: Rop protein, which maintains plasmids at low copy number; rop
   2466..2846    +  CDS            YPB1_ECOLX: Protein predicted: Swiss-Prot protein existence level 4. From Escherichia coli.
   3088..3988    -  CDS            TcR (fragment): tetracycline efflux protein; tet; confers resistance to tetracycline
   4010..4028    +  promoter       T7 promoter: promoter for bacteriophage T7 RNA polymerase
   4117..4139    +  RBS            RBS: efficient ribosome binding site from bacteriophage T7 gene 10 (Olins and Rangwala, 1989)
   4159..4176    +  CDS            6xHis: 6xHis affinity tag
   4186..5286    +  CDS            MBP: maltose binding protein from E. coli; malE (mutated); This version of the gene does not encode a signal sequence, so MBP will remain in the cytosol.
   5341..5357    +  CDS            TEV site (fragment): tobacco etch virus (TEV) protease recognition and cleavage site
   5368..8844    +  CDS            cas13a: CS13A_LEPBD - Also known as c2c2
   8930..8979    +  CDS            SET1 (fragment): solubility-enhancement tag derived from T7 phage gene 10B
   8987..9034    +  terminator     T7 terminator: transcription terminator for bacteriophage T7 RNA polymerase
   9060..9352    -  CDS            TcR (fragment): tetracycline efflux protein; tet; confers resistance to tetracycline
   9400..9428    -  promoter       tet promoter: E. coli promoter for tetracycline efflux protein gene
>Addgene plasmid #83484 | p2CT-His-MBP-Lbu_C2c2_R1048A_H1053A | depositor full sequence | sequence record 159340 | p2CT-His-MBP-Lbu_C2c2_R1048A_H1053A sequence 9437 bps
TTCTTGAAGACGAAAGGGCCTCGTGATACGCCTATTTTTATAGGTTAATGTCATGATAATAATGGTTTCT
TAGACGTCAGGTGGCACTTTTCGGGGAAATGTGCGCGGAACCCCTATTTGTTTATTTTTCTAAATACATT
CAAATATGTATCCGCTCATGAGACAATAACCCTGATAAATGCTTCAATAACATTGAAAAAGGAAGAGTAT
GAGTATTCAACATTTCCGTGTCGCCCTTATTCCCTTTTTTGCGGCATTTTGCCTTCCTGTTTTTGCTCAC
CCAGAAACGCTGGTGAAAGTAAAAGATGCTGAAGATCAGTTGGGTGCACGAGTGGGTTACATCGAACTGG
ATCTCAACAGCGGTAAGATCCTTGAGAGTTTTCGCCCCGAAGAACGTTTTCCAATGATGAGCACTTTTAA
AGTTCTGCTATGTGGCGCGGTATTATCCCGTGTTGACGCCGGGCAAGAGCAACTCGGTCGCCGCATACAC
TATTCTCAGAATGACTTGGTTGAGTACTCACCAGTCACAGAAAAGCATCTTACGGATGGCATGACAGTAA
GAGAATTATGCAGTGCTGCCATAACCATGAGTGATAACACTGCGGCCAACTTACTTCTGACAACGATCGG
AGGACCGAAGGAGCTAACCGCTTTTTTGCACAACATGGGGGATCATGTAACTCGCCTTGATCGTTGGGAA
CCGGAGCTGAATGAAGCCATACCAAACGACGAGCGTGACACCACGATGCCTGCAGCAATGGCAACAACGT
TGCGCAAACTATTAACTGGCGAACTACTTACTCTAGCTTCCCGGCAACAATTAATAGACTGGATGGAGGC
GGATAAAGTTGCAGGACCACTTCTGCGCTCGGCCCTTCCGGCTGGCTGGTTTATTGCTGATAAATCTGGA
GCCGGTGAGCGTGGGTCTCGCGGTATCATTGCAGCACTGGGGCCAGATGGTAAGCCCTCCCGTATCGTAG
TTATCTACACGACGGGGAGTCAGGCAACTATGGATGAACGAAATAGACAGATCGCTGAGATAGGTGCCTC
ACTGATTAAGCATTGGTAACTGTCAGACCAAGTTTACTCATATATACTTTAGATTGATTTAAAACTTCAT
TTTTAATTTAAAAGGATCTAGGTGAAGATCCTTTTTGATAATCTCATGACCAAAATCCCTTAACGTGAGT
TTTCGTTCCACTGAGCGTCAGACCCCGTAGAAAAGATCAAAGGATCTTCTTGAGATCCTTTTTTTCTGCG
CGTAATCTGCTGCTTGCAAACAAAAAAACCACCGCTACCAGCGGTGGTTTGTTTGCCGGATCAAGAGCTA
CCAACTCTTTTTCCGAAGGTAACTGGCTTCAGCAGAGCGCAGATACCAAATACTGTCCTTCTAGTGTAGC
CGTAGTTAGGCCACCACTTCAAGAACTCTGTAGCACCGCCTACATACCTCGCTCTGCTAATCCTGTTACC
AGTGGCTGCTGCCAGTGGCGATAAGTCGTGTCTTACCGGGTTGGACTCAAGACGATAGTTACCGGATAAG
GCGCAGCGGTCGGGCTGAACGGGGGGTTCGTGCACACAGCCCAGCTTGGAGCGAACGACCTACACCGAAC
TGAGATACCTACAGCGTGAGCTATGAGAAAGCGCCACGCTTCCCGAAGGGAGAAAGGCGGACAGGTATCC
GGTAAGCGGCAGGGTCGGAACAGGAGAGCGCACGAGGGAGCTTCCAGGGGGAAACGCCTGGTATCTTTAT
AGTCCTGTCGGGTTTCGCCACCTCTGACTTGAGCGTCGATTTTTGTGATGCTCGTCAGGGGGGCGGAGCC
TATGGAAAAACGCCAGCAACGCGGCCTTTTTACGGTTCCTGGCCTTTTGCTGGCCTTTTGCTCACATGTT
CTTTCCTGCGTTATCCCCTGATTCTGTGGATAACCGTATTACCGCCTTTGAGTGAGCTGATACCGCTCGC
CGCAGCCGAACGACCGAGCGCAGCGAGTCAGTGAGCGAGGAAGCGGAAGAGCGCCTGATGCGGTATTTTC
TCCTTACGCATCTGTGCGGTATTTCACACCGCATATATGGTGCACTCTCAGTACAATCTGCTCTGATGCC
GCATAGTTAAGCCAGTATACACTCCGCTATCGCTACGTGACTGGGTCATGGCTGCGCCCCGACACCCGCC
AACACCCGCTGACGCGCCCTGACGGGCTTGTCTGCTCCCGGCATCCGCTTACAGACAAGCTGTGACCGTC
TCCGGGAGCTGCATGTGTCAGAGGTTTTCACCGTCATCACCGAAACGCGCGAGGCAGCTGCGGTAAAGCT
CATCAGCGTGGTCGTGAAGCGATTCACAGATGTCTGCCTGTTCATCCGCGTCCAGCTCGTTGAGTTTCTC
CAGAAGCGTTAATGTCTGGCTTCTGATAAAGCGGGCCATGTTAAGGGCGGTTTTTTCCTGTTTGGTCACT
GATGCCTCCGTGTAAGGGGGATTTCTGTTCATGGGGGTAATGATACCGATGAAACGAGAGAGGATGCTCA
CGATACGGGTTACTGATGATGAACATGCCCGGTTACTGGAACGTTGTGAGGGTAAACAACTGGCGGTATG
GATGCGGCGGGACCAGAGAAAAATCACTCAGGGTCAATGCCAGCGCTTCGTTAATACAGATGTAGGTGTT
CCACAGGGTAGCCAGCAGCATCCTGCGATGCAGATCCGGAACATAATGGTGCAGGGCGCTGACTTCCGCG
TTTCCAGACTTTACGAAACACGGAAACCGAAGACCATTCATGTTGTTGCTCAGGTCGCAGACGTTTTGCA
GCAGCAGTCGCTTCACGTTCGCTCGCGTATCGGTGATTCATTCTGCTAACCAGTAAGGCAACCCCGCCAG
CCTAGCCGGGTCCTCAACGACAGGAGCACGATCATGCGCACCCGTGGCCAGGACCCAACGCTGCCCGAGA
TGCGCCGCGTGCGGCTGCTGGAGATGGCGGACGCGATGGATATGTTCTGCCAAGGGTTGGTTTGCGCATT
CACAGTTCTCCGCAAGAATTGATTGGCTCCAATTCTTGGAGTGGTGAATCCGTTAGCGAGGTGCCGCCGG
CTTCCATTCAGGTCGAGGTGGCCCGGCTCCATGCACCGCGACGCAACGCGGGGAGGCAGACAAGGTATAG
GGCGGCGCCTACAATCCATGCCAACCCGTTCCATGTGCTCGCCGAGGCGGCATAAATCGCCGTGACGATC
AGCGGTCCAGTGATCGAAGTTAGGCTGGTAAGAGCCGCGAGCGATCCTTGAAGCTGTCCCTGATGGTCGT
CATCTACCTGCCTGGACAGCATGGCCTGCAACGCGGGCATCCCGATGCCGCCGGAAGCGAGAAGAATCAT
AATGGGGAAGGCCATCCAGCCTCGCGTCGCGAACGCCAGCAAGACGTAGCCCAGCGCGTCGGCCGCCATG
CCGGCGATAATGGCCTGCTTCTCGCCGAAACGTTTGGTGGCGGGACCAGTGACGAAGGCTTGAGCGAGGG
CGTGCAAGATTCCGAATACCGCAAGCGACAGGCCGATCATCGTCGCGCTCCAGCGAAAGCGGTCCTCGCC
GAAAATGACCCAGAGCGCTGCCGGCACCTGTCCTACGAGTTGCATGATAAAGAAGACAGTCATAAGTGCG
GCGACGATAGTCATGCCCCGCGCCCACCGGAAGGAGCTGACTGGGTTGAAGGCTCTCAAGGGCATCGGTC
GACGCTCTCCCTTATGCGACTCCTGCATTAGGAAGCAGCCCAGTAGTAGGTTGAGGCCGTTGAGCACCGC
CGCCGCAAGGAATGGTGCATGCAAGGAGATGGCGCCCAACAGTCCCCCGGCCACGGGGCCTGCCACCATA
CCCACGCCGAAACAAGCGCTCATGAGCCCGAAGTGGCGAGCCCGATCTTCCCCATCGGTGATGTCGGCGA
TATAGGCGCCAGCAACCGCACCTGTGGCGCCGGTGATGCCGGCCACGATGCGTCCGGCGTAGAGGATCGA
GATCTCGATCCCGCGAAATTAATACGACTCACTATAGGGAGACCACAACGGTTTCCCTCTAGTGCCGGCT
CCGGAGAGCTCTTTAATTAAGCGGCCGCCCTGCAGGACTCGAGTTCTAGAAATAATTTTGTTTAACTTTA
AGAAGGAGATATACATATGAAATCTTCTCACCATCACCATCACCATGGTTCTTCTATGAAAATCGAAGAA
GGTAAACTGGTAATCTGGATTAACGGCGATAAAGGCTATAACGGTCTCGCTGAAGTCGGTAAGAAATTCG
AGAAAGATACCGGAATTAAAGTCACCGTTGAGCATCCGGATAAACTGGAAGAGAAATTCCCACAGGTTGC
GGCAACTGGCGATGGCCCTGACATTATCTTCTGGGCACACGACCGCTTTGGTGGCTACGCTCAATCTGGC
CTGTTGGCTGAAATCACCCCGGACAAAGCGTTCCAGGACAAGCTGTATCCGTTTACCTGGGATGCCGTAC
GTTACAACGGCAAGCTGATTGCTTACCCGATCGCTGTTGAAGCGTTATCGCTGATTTATAACAAAGATCT
GCTGCCGAACCCGCCAAAAACCTGGGAAGAGATCCCGGCGCTGGATAAAGAACTGAAAGCGAAAGGTAAG
AGCGCGCTGATGTTCAACCTGCAAGAACCGTACTTCACCTGGCCGCTGATTGCTGCTGACGGGGGTTATG
CGTTCAAGTATGAAAACGGCAAGTACGACATTAAAGACGTGGGCGTGGATAACGCTGGCGCGAAAGCGGG
TCTGACCTTCCTGGTTGACCTGATTAAAAACAAACACATGAATGCAGACACCGATTACTCCATCGCAGAA
GCTGCCTTTAATAAAGGCGAAACAGCGATGACCATCAACGGCCCGTGGGCATGGTCCAACATCGACACCA
GCAAAGTGAATTATGGTGTAACGGTACTGCCGACCTTCAAGGGTCAACCATCCAAACCGTTCGTTGGCGT
GCTGAGCGCAGGTATTAACGCCGCCAGTCCGAACAAAGAGCTGGCAAAAGAGTTCCTCGAAAACTATCTG
CTGACTGATGAAGGTCTGGAAGCGGTTAATAAAGACAAACCGCTGGGTGCCGTAGCGCTGAAGTCTTACG
AGGAAGAGTTGGCGAAAGATCCACGTATTGCCGCCACTATGGAAAACGCCCAGAAAGGTGAAATCATGCC
GAACATCCCGCAGATGTCCGCTTTCTGGTATGCCGTGCGTACTGCGGTGATCAACGCCGCCAGCGGTCGT
CAGACTGTCGATGAAGCCCTGAAAGACGCGCAGACTAATTCGAGCTCGAACAACAACAACAATAACAATA
ACAACAACCTCGGGATCGAGGAAAACCTGTACTTCCAATCCAATGCAATGAAAGTGACGAAGGTAGGAGG
CATTTCGCATAAGAAGTACACGTCCGAAGGCCGCTTAGTGAAGTCAGAATCGGAAGAAAATCGCACAGAC
GAACGTCTGTCGGCGTTGCTTAATATGCGCCTTGACATGTATATCAAGAATCCCAGCAGCACGGAAACCA
AGGAAAATCAAAAACGCATTGGGAAATTAAAGAAATTCTTCTCAAACAAAATGGTCTATCTTAAAGACAA
TACCTTGAGTTTGAAGAATGGGAAAAAGGAGAACATTGATCGTGAGTATTCTGAGACTGACATCCTTGAG
AGCGATGTCCGTGACAAGAAAAACTTCGCCGTGTTGAAAAAGATCTATCTGAATGAAAACGTGAACTCGG
AGGAATTGGAAGTTTTTCGTAACGACATTAAGAAGAAACTGAACAAAATCAACAGCCTGAAGTACTCATT
TGAAAAGAATAAGGCGAATTATCAAAAGATTAATGAGAATAACATCGAGAAGGTTGAAGGTAAGTCAAAG
CGTAACATTATTTACGATTATTATCGTGAGTCAGCGAAACGTGACGCTTATGTAAGCAATGTGAAAGAAG
CCTTTGATAAGCTTTACAAGGAAGAGGACATTGCAAAACTTGTTCTTGAAATTGAGAACCTTACGAAGTT
AGAGAAATACAAGATTCGCGAGTTCTACCACGAAATTATTGGACGTAAGAATGACAAGGAAAACTTTGCA
AAAATCATCTACGAAGAAATCCAGAATGTTAATAACATGAAAGAGTTGATCGAGAAGGTACCGGACATGA
GTGAGTTGAAAAAGAGCCAAGTATTTTACAAGTATTACTTAGACAAAGAAGAGTTGAACGACAAGAACAT
CAAATACGCGTTTTGTCATTTCGTGGAAATCGAAATGAGTCAGTTGCTGAAGAACTACGTATATAAGCGC
TTAAGTAATATCTCGAATGACAAAATTAAGCGTATCTTTGAATACCAGAACTTGAAAAAATTGATCGAAA
ATAAGCTGTTAAACAAACTTGACACGTACGTCCGTAATTGTGGAAAGTATAATTATTATTTGCAAGACGG
CGAAATTGCCACTTCAGATTTCATCGCCCGCAACCGTCAGAATGAAGCGTTTCTTCGCAACATCATTGGG
GTGTCATCTGTGGCCTACTTTTCTCTTCGCAACATTCTTGAAACGGAGAACGAGAATGATATTACTGGGC
GTATGCGCGGCAAAACAGTTAAGAACAATAAAGGTGAAGAGAAGTACGTGTCCGGAGAAGTTGATAAGAT
CTATAATGAAAATAAGAAGAACGAGGTTAAGGAGAACTTAAAAATGTTCTATTCGTACGATTTCAATATG
GACAACAAGAATGAAATCGAAGATTTCTTCGCCAACATCGACGAGGCGATTTCTTCCATCCGTCACGGTA
TTGTCCACTTCAACTTGGAATTAGAAGGTAAGGATATCTTTGCGTTCAAGAACATTGCGCCATCCGAAAT
CTCAAAGAAGATGTTTCAGAATGAGATTAACGAGAAAAAACTGAAATTGAAGATCTTTCGTCAACTGAAC
TCTGCCAACGTGTTCCGCTATCTCGAAAAGTATAAAATTCTGAATTACCTTAAACGTACACGCTTCGAGT
TTGTCAATAAAAATATCCCATTCGTCCCGTCTTTCACCAAATTATATTCGCGCATTGATGACCTGAAGAA
TAGTCTTGGGATTTACTGGAAAACTCCGAAAACAAACGACGACAATAAGACTAAGGAGATTATTGATGCC
CAAATCTATTTGCTTAAAAACATCTATTACGGGGAGTTCCTGAATTATTTCATGTCGAACAATGGTAATT
TCTTTGAGATTTCTAAAGAAATCATCGAATTGAACAAGAACGATAAACGCAACTTAAAGACTGGGTTTTA
CAAGCTGCAAAAGTTTGAAGACATCCAGGAGAAGATTCCAAAGGAATACTTGGCGAATATCCAGTCCCTG
TACATGATTAATGCCGGTAATCAGGACGAAGAAGAAAAGGACACTTATATTGATTTCATTCAAAAGATCT
TCTTAAAGGGATTTATGACGTATCTTGCTAATAACGGTCGTTTAAGTCTGATTTACATCGGCTCGGATGA
AGAAACAAATACGTCATTAGCAGAAAAGAAGCAAGAGTTTGACAAGTTCTTGAAGAAGTACGAGCAGAAC
AATAATATCAAGATCCCCTATGAGATCAATGAATTCCTGCGTGAGATCAAACTGGGAAACATCCTGAAGT
ATACTGAGCGTTTAAACATGTTCTACCTTATCTTAAAGCTTTTGAATCACAAGGAGCTGACAAATCTGAA
GGGTAGTCTTGAAAAATATCAGTCTGCCAATAAGGAAGAAGCGTTCTCTGACCAATTGGAGTTAATTAAC
CTGCTTAACCTTGACAACAACCGCGTGACGGAAGACTTCGAATTAGAGGCCGACGAGATTGGAAAATTTC
TTGATTTCAATGGCAACAAAGTTAAGGATAACAAGGAACTGAAAAAGTTCGATACAAACAAGATCTACTT
TGACGGCGAGAACATTATCAAACACCGTGCCTTCTACAATATTAAGAAATATGGCATGTTAAACTTACTG
GAGAAAATTGCCGACAAGGCTGGATACAAGATCTCGATCGAAGAGCTGAAGAAATACTCCAATAAAAAGA
ATGAGATCGAGAAGAACCATAAGATGCAGGAAAATCTGCACCGCAAATACGCTCGTCCCCGTAAAGACGA
GAAGTTTACAGATGAGGACTATGAAAGTTACAAGCAAGCTATTGAGAATATTGAGGAGTACACCCACCTT
AAGAACAAGGTAGAATTCAATGAGCTGAATTTACTGCAGGGCCTGTTGCTGCGCATTTTACATCGTTTAG
TCGGATATACCTCAATTTGGGAACGCGATCTGCGCTTCCGCCTTAAAGGTGAGTTCCCAGAAAACCAATA
CATCGAAGAGATCTTCAACTTTGAAAATAAGAAGAACGTGAAGTACAAAGGGGGTCAGATTGTAGAGAAA
TACATTAAATTCTACAAGGAATTACATCAAAATGATGAAGTTAAGATCAACAAGTACAGTTCCGCGAATA
TCAAGGTGTTGAAGCAAGAAAAGAAGGACCTTTATATTGCTAATTACATCGCCGCATTCAATTATATTCC
TCACGCCGAGATCTCACTGCTGGAAGTCCTTGAAAATTTGCGTAAATTGCTGTCCTACGATCGCAAACTG
AAAAATGCCGTAATGAAATCAGTAGTTGATATCCTTAAGGAGTATGGTTTTGTAGCCACATTCAAAATCG
GGGCGGACAAGAAGATCGGTATTCAGACACTGGAGAGCGAAAAAATCGTGCATCTTAAGAATCTTAAGAA
GAAGAAGTTAATGACTGACCGCAATTCCGAGGAACTTTGCAAATTGGTGAAGATTATGTTTGAATACAAA
ATGGAAGAGAAAAAGTCTGAAAACTAATAACATTGGAAGTGGATAACGGATCCGCGATCGCGGCGCGCCA
CCTGGTGGCCGGCCGGTACCACGCGTGCGCGCTGATCCGGCTGCTAACAAAGCCCGAAAGGAAGCTGAGT
TGGCTGCTGCCACCGCTGAGCAATAACTAGCATAACCCCTTGGGGCCTCTAAACGGGTCTTGAGGGGTTT
TTTGCTGAAAGGAGGAACTATATCCGGATATCCACAGGACGGGTGTGGTCGCCATGATCGCGTAGTCGAT
AGTGGCTCCAAGTAGCGAAGCGAGCAGGACTGGGCGGCGGCCAAAGCGGTCGGACAGTGCTCCGAGAACG
GGTGCGCATAGAAATTGCATCAACGCATATAGCGCTAGCAGCACGCCATAGTGACTGGCGATGCTGTCGG
AATGGACGATATCCCGCAAGAGGCCCGGCAGTACCGGCATAACCAAGCCTATGCCTACAGCATCCAGGGT
GACGGTGCCGAGGATGACGATGAGCGCATTGTTAGATTTCATACACGGTGCCTGACTGCGTTAGCAATTT
AACTGTGATAAACTACCGCATTAAAGCTTATCGATGATAAGCTGTCAAACATGAGAA
