>Addgene plasmid #83484 | p2CT-His-MBP-Lbu_C2c2_R1048A_H1053A | addgene partial sequence | sequence record 164222 | MBP-F 5'-GATGAAGCCCTGAAAGACGCGCAG-3'
AACAATAACAACAACCTCGGGATCGAGGAAAACCTGTACTTCCAATCCAATGCAATGAAAGTGACGAAGG
TAGGAGGCATTTCGCATAAGAAGTACACGTCCGAAGGCCGCTTAGTGAAGTCAGAATCGGAAGAAAATCG
CACAGACGAACGTCTGTCGGCGTTGCTTAATATGCGCCTTGACATGTATATCAAGAATCCCAGCAGCACG
GAAACCAAGGAAAATCAAAAACGCATTGGGAAATTAAAGAAATTCTTCTCAAACAAAATGGTCTATCTTA
AAGACAATACCTTGAGTTTGAAGAATGGGAAAAAGGAGAACATTGATCGTGAGTATTCTGAGACTGACAT
CCTTGAGAGCGATGTCCGTGACAAGAAAAACTTCGCCGTGTTGAAAAAGATCTATCTGAATGAAAACGTG
AACTCGGAGGAATTGGAAGTTTTTCGTAACGACATTAAGAAGAAACTGAACAAAATCAACAGCCTGAAGT
ACTCATTTGAAAAGAATAAGGCGAATTATCAAAAGATTAATGAGAATAACATCGAGAAGGTTGAAGGTAA
GTCAAAGCGTAACATTATTTACGATTATTATCGTGAGTCAGCGAAACGTGACGCTTATGTAAGCAATGTG
AAAGAAGCCTTTGATAAGCTTTACAAGGAAGAGGACATTGCAAAACTTGTTCTTGAAATTGAGAACCTTA
CGAAGTTAGAGAAATACAAGATTCGCGAGTTCTACCACGAAATTATTGGACGTAAGAATGACAAGGAAAA
CTTTGCAAAAATCATCTACGAAGAAATCCAGAATGTTAATAACATGAAAGAGTTGATCGAGA
