>Addgene plasmid #83484 | p2CT-His-MBP-Lbu_C2c2_R1048A_H1053A | addgene partial sequence | sequence record 164224 | T7term 5'-GCTAGTTATTGCTCAGCGG-3'
TTGTTAGCAGCCGGATCAGCGCGCACGCGTGGTACCGGCCGGCCACCAGGTGGCGCGCCGCGATCGCGGA
TCCGTTATCCACTTCCAATGTTATTAGTTTTCAGACTTTTTCTCTTCCATTTTGTATTCAAACATAATCT
TCACCAATTTGCAAAGTTCCTCGGAATTGCGGTCAGTCATTAACTTCTTCTTCTTAAGATTCTTAAGATG
CACGATTTTTTCGCTCTCCAGTGTCTGAATACCGATCTTCTTGTCCGCCCCGATTTTGAATGTGGCTACA
AAACCATACTCCTTAAGGATATCAACTACTGATTTCATTACGGCATTTTTCAGTTTGCGATCGTAGGACA
GCAATTTACGCAAATTTTCAAGGACTTCCAGCAGTGAGATCTCGGCGTGAGGAATATAATTGAATGCGGC
GATGTAATTAGCAATATAAAGGTCCTTCTTTTCTTGCTTCAACACCTTGATATTCGCGGAACTGTACTTG
TTGATCTTAACTTCATCATTTTGATGTAATTCCTTGTAGAATTTAATGTATTTCTCTACAATCTGACCCC
CTTTGTACTTCACGTTCTTCTTATTTTCAAAGTTGAAGATCTCTTCGATGTATTGGTTTTCTGGGAACTC
ACCTTTAAGGCGGAAGCGCAGATCGCGTTCCCAAATTGAGGTATATCCGACTAAACGATGTAAAATGCGC
AGCAACAGGCCCTGCAGTAAATTCAGCTCATTGAATTCTACCTTGTTCTTAAGGTGGGTGTACTCCTCAA
TATTCTCAATAGCTTGCTTGTAACTTTCATAGTCCTCATCTGTAAACTTCTCGTCTTTACGGGGACGAGC
GTATTTGCGGTGCAGATTTTCCTGCATCTTATGGTTCTTCTCGATCTCATTCTTTTTATTGGAGTATTTC
TTCAGCTCTTCGATCGAGATCTTGTATCCAGCCTTGTCGGCAATTT
